Addgene plasmid #77791: TAB1 gRNA (BRDN0001147436)
Purpose: 3rd generation lentiviral gRNA plasmid targeting human TAB1
Depositing lab: John Doench & David Root. Depositing organization: Broad Institute. Publication: Optimized sgRNA design to maximize activity and minimize off-target effects of CRISPR-Cas9. Doench JG, Fusi N, Sullender M, Hegde M, Vaimberg EW, Donovan KF, Smith I, Tothova Z, Wilen C, Orchard R, Virgin HW, Listgarten J, Root DE. Nat Biotechnol. 2016 Jan 18. doi: 10.1038/nbt.3437. PubMed 26780180.
Backbone
  Vector backbone: lentiGuide-Puro
  Backbone manufacturer: Zhang Lab (Addgene plasmid # 52963)
  Vector type: Mammalian Expression, Lentiviral, CRISPR
  Selectable markers: Puromycin
Growth in bacteria
  Bacterial resistance: Ampicillin, 100 μg/mL
  Growth temperature: 37°C
  Growth strain: DH5alpha
  Copy number: High Copy
Gene/Insert
  Gene/Insert name: TAB1 (alt names: TAB1; NM_006116.2)
  gRNA/shRNA sequence: CCTCCAGTCGCAATTGCCAG
  Species: H. sapiens (human)
  Entrez Gene: TAB1 (a.k.a. 3'-Tab1, MAP3K7IP1)
  Promoter: hU6
  Cloning method: Unknown
  Sequencing primers: 5′ U6-F; 3′ pS2-R
Terms and licenses: Academic/Nonprofit Terms; Industry Terms: Not Available to Industry
Depositor comments: The gRNA was designed to target the following Genbank reference sequence(s): NM_006116.2,NM_153497.2. Note that this plasmid does NOT contain Cas9. It should be used in conjunction with lentiCas9-Blast (Addgene #52962) or otherwise with cell lines already expressing Cas9. Browse the full kinome gRNA library at http://www.addgene.org/pooled-library/broadgpp-human-kinome/ or visit http://www.broadinstitute.org/rnai/public/ for detailed protocols and information.
How to cite: TAB1 gRNA (BRDN0001147436) was a gift from John Doench & David Root (Addgene plasmid # 77791 ; http://n2t.net/addgene:77791 ; RRID:Addgene_77791)
