[The description below was written by a language model from this plasmid's Addgene catalogue record and pLannotate feature annotations shown in this document.]
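Description:
TAB1 gRNA (BRDN0001147436) is a third-generation lentiviral guide RNA plasmid built on the lentiGuide-Puro backbone and designed to direct Streptococcus pyogenes Cas9 to the human TAB1 gene (also known as MAP3K7IP1). It is propagated in E. coli as a high-copy plasmid through a ColE1/pUC-type origin, with β-lactamase conferring ampicillin resistance. An f1 origin, an SV40 origin and remnants of lac and T7/T3 cloning-vector sequence are also annotated in the backbone.

The viral genome is transcribed from an RSV promoter fused to a truncated HIV-1 5' LTR, which makes packaging Tat-independent. It carries the Ψ packaging signal with a partial gag region, the Rev response element, a cPPT/CTS and a self-inactivating ΔU3 3' LTR followed by an SV40 polyadenylation signal. Between the LTRs are two expression units. A human U6 RNA polymerase III promoter drives the 20-nt TAB1-specific spacer fused to the SpCas9 gRNA scaffold. An EF-1α core promoter with its intron A then drives puromycin N-acetyltransferase, followed by a WPRE to enhance transcript expression, so that transduced mammalian cells can be selected with puromycin.

The plasmid does not encode Cas9, so it is meant to be used with a separate Cas9 lentivirus such as lentiCas9-Blast or in cells that already express Cas9. The guide was designed against two TAB1 reference transcripts and belongs to a human kinome gRNA collection developed alongside work on optimised sgRNA design rules. Its typical use is CRISPR knockout of TAB1 in human cells. The cloning method for the spacer is not recorded.
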