Features (pLannotate 1.2.2; 29 found; start..end, strand, type, name):
     14..80      +  CDS            small t antigen (fragment): SV40 (simian virus 40) small t antigen
    106..317     +  promoter       EF-1α core promoter: core promoter for human elongation factor EF-1α
    318..1256    +  intron         EF-1α intron A: intron upstream of the start codon of human EF-1α
   1278..1877    +  CDS            PuroR (fragment): puromycin N-acetyltransferase; pac from Streptomyces; confers resistance to puromycin
   1893..2481    +  misc_feature   WPRE: woodchuck hepatitis virus posttranscriptional regulatory element
   2532..2551    +  misc_feature   cPPT/CTS (fragment): central polypurine tract and central termination sequence of HIV-1
   2553..2786    +  LTR            3' LTR (ΔU3): self-inactivating 3' long terminal repeat (LTR) from HIV-1
   2864..2985    +  polyA_signal   SV40 poly(A) signal: SV40 polyadenylation signal
   3025..3160    +  rep_origin     SV40 ori: SV40 origin of replication
   3181..3199    -  promoter       T7 promoter: promoter for bacteriophage T7 RNA polymerase
   3207..3362    +  CDS            lacZα (fragment): LacZα fragment of β-galactosidase; lacZ fragment
   3367..3795    +  rep_origin     f1 ori (sequence partly withheld): f1 bacteriophage origin of replication; arrow indicates direction of (+) strand synthesis
   3848..3952    +  promoter       AmpR promoter: bla
   3953..4813    +  CDS            AmpR: β-lactamase; bla; confers resistance to ampicillin, carbenicillin, and related antibiotics
   4984..5572    +  rep_origin     ori: high-copy-number ColE1/pMB1/pBR322/pUC origin of replication
   5755..5847    +  CDS            lacI (fragment): lac repressor; lacI; The lac repressor binds to the lac operator to inhibit transcription in E. coli. This inhibition can be relieved by adding lactose or isopropyl-β-D-thiogalactopyranoside (IPTG).
   5860..5881    +  protein_bind   CAP binding site: CAP binding activates transcription in the presence of cAMP. E. coli catabolite activator protein
   5896..5926    +  promoter       lac promoter: promoter for the E. coli lac operon
   5934..5950    +  protein_bind   lac operator: The lac repressor binds to the lac operator to inhibit transcription in E. coli. This inhibition can be relieved by adding lactose or isopropyl-β-D-thiogalactopyranoside (IPTG). lac repressor encoded by lacI
   5995..6013    +  promoter       T3 promoter: promoter for bacteriophage T3 RNA polymerase
   6041..6267    +  promoter       RSV promoter: Rous sarcoma virus enhancer/promoter
   6268..6448    +  LTR            5' LTR (truncated): truncated 5' long terminal repeat (LTR) from HIV-1
   6495..6620    +  misc_feature   HIV-1 Ψ: packaging signal of human immunodeficiency virus type 1
   6604..6967    +  CDS            HIV-1 gag (fragment): gag protein from human immunodeficiency virus 1; gag
   7113..7346    +  misc_feature   RRE: The Rev response element (RRE) of HIV-1 allows for Rev-dependent mRNA export from the nucleus to the cytoplasm.
   7723..7749    +  CDS            Rev (fragment): human immunodeficiency virus 1 (HIV-1) Rev protein; rev; enhances nuclear export of unspliced and incompletely spliced viral mRNAs
   7753..7993    +  promoter       U6 promoter: RNA polymerase III promoter for human U6 snRNA
   8023..8098    +  misc_RNA       gRNA scaffold: guide RNA scaffold for the Streptococcus pyogenes CRISPR/Cas9 system
   8154..8271    +  misc_feature   cPPT/CTS: central polypurine tract and central termination sequence of HIV-1
>Addgene plasmid #77791 | TAB1 gRNA (BRDN0001147436) | addgene full sequence | sequence record 188422 | Addgene Assembled Sequence
CCCGGGTGCAAAGATGGATAAAGTTTTAAACAGAGAGGAATCTTTGCAGCTAATGGACCTTCTAGGTCTT
GAAAGGAGTGGGAATTGGCTCCGGTGCCCGTCAGTGGGCAGAGCGCACATCGCCCACAGTCCCCGAGAAG
TTGGGGGGAGGGGTCGGCAATTGATCCGGTGCCTAGAGAAGGTGGCGCGGGGTAAACTGGGAAAGTGATG
TCGTGTACTGGCTCCGCCTTTTTCCCGAGGGTGGGGGAGAACCGTATATAAGTGCAGTAGTCGCCGTGAA
CGTTCTTTTTCGCAACGGGTTTGCCGCCAGAACACAGGTAAGTGCCGTGTGTGGTTCCCGCGGGCCTGGC
CTCTTTACGGGTTATGGCCCTTGCGTGCCTTGAATTACTTCCACCTGGCTGCAGTACGTGATTCTTGATC
CCGAGCTTCGGGTTGGAAGTGGGTGGGAGAGTTCGAGGCCTTGCGCTTAAGGAGCCCCTTCGCCTCGTGC
TTGAGTTGAGGCCTGGCCTGGGCGCTGGGGCCGCCGCGTGCGAATCTGGTGGCACCTTCGCGCCTGTCTC
GCTGCTTTCGATAAGTCTCTAGCCATTTAAAATTTTTGATGACCTGCTGCGACGCTTTTTTTCTGGCAAG
ATAGTCTTGTAAATGCGGGCCAAGATCTGCACACTGGTATTTCGGTTTTTGGGGCCGCGGGCGGCGACGG
GGCCCGTGCGTCCCAGCGCACATGTTCGGCGAGGCGGGGCCTGCGAGCGCGGCCACCGAGAATCGGACGG
GGGTAGTCTCAAGCTGGCCGGCCTGCTCTGGTGCCTGGCCTCGCGCCGCCGTGTATCGCCCCGCCCTGGG
CGGCAAGGCTGGCCCGGTCGGCACCAGTTGCGTGAGCGGAAAGATGGCCGCTTCCCGGCCCTGCTGCAGG
GAGCTCAAAATGGAGGACGCGGCGCTCGGGAGAGCGGGCGGGTGAGTCACCCACACAAAGGAAAAGGGCC
TTTCCGTCCTCAGCCGTCGCTTCATGTGACTCCACGGAGTACCGGGCGCCGTCCAGGCACCTCGATTAGT
TCTCGAGCTTTTGGAGTACGTCGTCTTTAGGTTGGGGGGAGGGGTTTTATGCGATGGAGTTTCCCCACAC
TGAGTGGGTGGAGACTGAAGTTAGGCCAGCTTGGCACTTGATGTAATTCTCCTTGGAATTTGCCCTTTTT
GAGTTTGGATCTTGGTTCATTCTCAAGCCTCAGACAGTGGTTCAAAGTTTTTTTCTTCCATTTCAGGTGT
CGTGACGTACGGCCACCATGACCGAGTACAAGCCCACGGTGCGCCTCGCCACCCGCGACGACGTCCCCAG
GGCCGTACGCACCCTCGCCGCCGCGTTCGCCGACTACCCCGCCACGCGCCACACCGTCGATCCGGACCGC
CACATCGAGCGGGTCACCGAGCTGCAAGAACTCTTCCTCACGCGCGTCGGGCTCGACATCGGCAAGGTGT
GGGTCGCGGACGACGGCGCCGCCGTGGCGGTCTGGACCACGCCGGAGAGCGTCGAAGCGGGGGCGGTGTT
CGCCGAGATCGGCCCGCGCATGGCCGAGTTGAGCGGTTCCCGGCTGGCCGCGCAGCAACAGATGGAAGGC
CTCCTGGCGCCGCACCGGCCCAAGGAGCCCGCGTGGTTCCTGGCCACCGTCGGAGTCTCGCCCGACCACC
AGGGCAAGGGTCTGGGCAGCGCCGTCGTGCTCCCCGGAGTGGAGGCGGCCGAGCGCGCCGGGGTGCCCGC
CTTCCTGGAGACCTCCGCGCCCCGCAACCTCCCCTTCTACGAGCGGCTCGGCTTCACCGTCACCGCCGAC
GTCGAGGTGCCCGAAGGACCGCGCACCTGGTGCATGACCCGCAAGCCCGGTGCCTGAACGCGTTAAGTCG
ACAATCAACCTCTGGATTACAAAATTTGTGAAAGATTGACTGGTATTCTTAACTATGTTGCTCCTTTTAC
GCTATGTGGATACGCTGCTTTAATGCCTTTGTATCATGCTATTGCTTCCCGTATGGCTTTCATTTTCTCC
TCCTTGTATAAATCCTGGTTGCTGTCTCTTTATGAGGAGTTGTGGCCCGTTGTCAGGCAACGTGGCGTGG
TGTGCACTGTGTTTGCTGACGCAACCCCCACTGGTTGGGGCATTGCCACCACCTGTCAGCTCCTTTCCGG
GACTTTCGCTTTCCCCCTCCCTATTGCCACGGCGGAACTCATCGCCGCCTGCCTTGCCCGCTGCTGGACA
GGGGCTCGGCTGTTGGGCACTGACAATTCCGTGGTGTTGTCGGGGAAATCATCGTCCTTTCCTTGGCTGC
TCGCCTGTGTTGCCACCTGGATTCTGCGCGGGACGTCCTTCTGCTACGTCCCTTCGGCCCTCAATCCAGC
GGACCTTCCTTCCCGCGGCCTGCTGCCGGCTCTGCGGCCTCTTCCGCGTCTTCGCCTTCGCCCTCAGACG
AGTCGGATCTCCCTTTGGGCCGCCTCCCCGCGTCGACTTTAAGACCAATGACTTACAAGGCAGCTGTAGA
TCTTAGCCACTTTTTAAAAGAAAAGGGGGGACTGGAAGGGCTAATTCACTCCCAACGAAGACAAGATCTG
CTTTTTGCTTGTACTGGGTCTCTCTGGTTAGACCAGATCTGAGCCTGGGAGCTCTCTGGCTAACTAGGGA
ACCCACTGCTTAAGCCTCAATAAAGCTTGCCTTGAGTGCTTCAAGTAGTGTGTGCCCGTCTGTTGTGTGA
CTCTGGTAACTAGAGATCCCTCAGACCCTTTTAGTCAGTGTGGAAAATCTCTAGCAGTACGTATAGTAGT
TCATGTCATCTTATTATTCAGTATTTATAACTTGCAAAGAAATGAATATCAGAGAGTGAGAGGAACTTGT
TTATTGCAGCTTATAATGGTTACAAATAAAGCAATAGCATCACAAATTTCACAAATAAAGCATTTTTTTC
ACTGCATTCTAGTTGTGGTTTGTCCAAACTCATCAATGTATCTTATCATGTCTGGCTCTAGCTATCCCGC
CCCTAACTCCGCCCATCCCGCCCCTAACTCCGCCCAGTTCCGCCCATTCTCCGCCCCATGGCTGACTAAT
TTTTTTTATTTATGCAGAGGCCGAGGCCGCCTCGGCCTCTGAGCTATTCCAGAAGTAGTGAGGAGGCTTT
TTTGGAGGCCTAGGGACGTACCCAATTCGCCCTATAGTGAGTCGTATTACGCGCGCTCACTGGCCGTCGT
TTTACAACGTCGTGACTGGGAAAACCCTGGCGTTACCCAACTTAATCGCCTTGCAGCACATCCCCCTTTC
GCCAGCTGGCGTAATAGCGAAGAGGCCCGCACCGATCGCCCTTCCCAACAGTTGCGCAGCCTGAATGGCG
AATGGG
[124 nt withheld, positions 3367-3490]
C
[91 nt withheld, positions 3492-3582]
A
[49 nt withheld, positions 3584-3632]
CCTTTGACGTTGGAGTCCACGTTCTTT
[37 nt withheld, positions 3660-3696]
ACCCTATCTCGGTCTATTCTTTTGATTTATAAGGGATTTTGCCGATTTCGGCCTATTGGTTAAAAAATGA
GCTGATTTAACAAAAATTTAACGCGAATTTTAACAAAATATTAACGCTTACAATTTAGGTGGCACTTTTC
GGGGAAATGTGCGCGGAACCCCTATTTGTTTATTTTTCTAAATACATTCAAATATGTATCCGCTCATGAG
ACAATAACCCTGATAAATGCTTCAATAATATTGAAAAAGGAAGAGTATGAGTATTCAACATTTCCGTGTC
GCCCTTATTCCCTTTTTTGCGGCATTTTGCCTTCCTGTTTTTGCTCACCCAGAAACGCTGGTGAAAGTAA
AAGATGCTGAAGATCAGTTGGGTGCACGAGTGGGTTACATCGAACTGGATCTCAACAGCGGTAAGATCCT
TGAGAGTTTTCGCCCCGAAGAACGTTTTCCAATGATGAGCACTTTTAAAGTTCTGCTATGTGGCGCGGTA
TTATCCCGTATTGACGCCGGGCAAGAGCAACTCGGTCGCCGCATACACTATTCTCAGAATGACTTGGTTG
AGTACTCACCAGTCACAGAAAAGCATCTTACGGATGGCATGACAGTAAGAGAATTATGCAGTGCTGCCAT
AACCATGAGTGATAACACTGCGGCCAACTTACTTCTGACAACGATCGGAGGACCGAAGGAGCTAACCGCT
TTTTTGCACAACATGGGGGATCATGTAACTCGCCTTGATCGTTGGGAACCGGAGCTGAATGAAGCCATAC
CAAACGACGAGCGTGACACCACGATGCCTGTAGCAATGGCAACAACGTTGCGCAAACTATTAACTGGCGA
ACTACTTACTCTAGCTTCCCGGCAACAATTAATAGACTGGATGGAGGCGGATAAAGTTGCAGGACCACTT
CTGCGCTCGGCCCTTCCGGCTGGCTGGTTTATTGCTGATAAATCTGGAGCCGGTGAGCGTGGGTCTCGCG
GTATCATTGCAGCACTGGGGCCAGATGGTAAGCCCTCCCGTATCGTAGTTATCTACACGACGGGGAGTCA
GGCAACTATGGATGAACGAAATAGACAGATCGCTGAGATAGGTGCCTCACTGATTAAGCATTGGTAACTG
TCAGACCAAGTTTACTCATATATACTTTAGATTGATTTAAAACTTCATTTTTAATTTAAAAGGATCTAGG
TGAAGATCCTTTTTGATAATCTCATGACCAAAATCCCTTAACGTGAGTTTTCGTTCCACTGAGCGTCAGA
CCCCGTAGAAAAGATCAAAGGATCTTCTTGAGATCCTTTTTTTCTGCGCGTAATCTGCTGCTTGCAAACA
AAAAAACCACCGCTACCAGCGGTGGTTTGTTTGCCGGATCAAGAGCTACCAACTCTTTTTCCGAAGGTAA
CTGGCTTCAGCAGAGCGCAGATACCAAATACTGTTCTTCTAGTGTAGCCGTAGTTAGGCCACCACTTCAA
GAACTCTGTAGCACCGCCTACATACCTCGCTCTGCTAATCCTGTTACCAGTGGCTGCTGCCAGTGGCGAT
AAGTCGTGTCTTACCGGGTTGGACTCAAGACGATAGTTACCGGATAAGGCGCAGCGGTCGGGCTGAACGG
GGGGTTCGTGCACACAGCCCAGCTTGGAGCGAACGACCTACACCGAACTGAGATACCTACAGCGTGAGCT
ATGAGAAAGCGCCACGCTTCCCGAAGGGAGAAAGGCGGACAGGTATCCGGTAAGCGGCAGGGTCGGAACA
GGAGAGCGCACGAGGGAGCTTCCAGGGGGAAACGCCTGGTATCTTTATAGTCCTGTCGGGTTTCGCCACC
TCTGACTTGAGCGTCGATTTTTGTGATGCTCGTCAGGGGGGCGGAGCCTATGGAAAAACGCCAGCAACGC
GGCCTTTTTACGGTTCCTGGCCTTTTGCTGGCCTTTTGCTCACATGTTCTTTCCTGCGTTATCCCCTGAT
TCTGTGGATAACCGTATTACCGCCTTTGAGTGAGCTGATACCGCTCGCCGCAGCCGAACGACCGAGCGCA
GCGAGTCAGTGAGCGAGGAAGCGGAAGAGCGCCCAATACGCAAACCGCCTCTCCCCGCGCGTTGGCCGAT
TCATTAATGCAGCTGGCACGACAGGTTTCCCGACTGGAAAGCGGGCAGTGAGCGCAACGCAATTAATGTG
AGTTAGCTCACTCATTAGGCACCCCAGGCTTTACACTTTATGCTTCCGGCTCGTATGTTGTGTGGAATTG
TGAGCGGATAACAATTTCACACAGGAAACAGCTATGACCATGATTACGCCAAGCGCGCAATTAACCCTCA
CTAAAGGGAACAAAAGCTGGAGCTGCAAGCTTAATGTAGTCTTATGCAATACTCTTGTAGTCTTGCAACA
TGGTAACGATGAGTTAGCAACATGCCTTACAAGGAGAGAAAAAGCACCGTGCATGCCGATTGGTGGAAGT
AAGGTGGTACGATCGTGCCTTATTAGGAAGGCAACAGACGGGTCTGACATGGATTGGACGAACCACTGAA
TTGCCGCATTGCAGAGATATTGTATTTAAGTGCCTAGCTCGATACATAAACGGGTCTCTCTGGTTAGACC
AGATCTGAGCCTGGGAGCTCTCTGGCTAACTAGGGAACCCACTGCTTAAGCCTCAATAAAGCTTGCCTTG
AGTGCTTCAAGTAGTGTGTGCCCGTCTGTTGTGTGACTCTGGTAACTAGAGATCCCTCAGACCCTTTTAG
TCAGTGTGGAAAATCTCTAGCAGTGGCGCCCGAACAGGGACTTGAAAGCGAAAGGGAAACCAGAGGAGCT
CTCTCGACGCAGGACTCGGCTTGCTGAAGCGCGCACGGCAAGAGGCGAGGGGCGGCGACTGGTGAGTACG
CCAAAAATTTTGACTAGCGGAGGCTAGAAGGAGAGAGATGGGTGCGAGAGCGTCAGTATTAAGCGGGGGA
GAATTAGATCGCGATGGGAAAAAATTCGGTTAAGGCCAGGGGGAAAGAAAAAATATAAATTAAAACATAT
AGTATGGGCAAGCAGGGAGCTAGAACGATTCGCAGTTAATCCTGGCCTGTTAGAAACATCAGAAGGCTGT
AGACAAATACTGGGACAGCTACAACCATCCCTTCAGACAGGATCAGAAGAACTTAGATCATTATATAATA
CAGTAGCAACCCTCTATTGTGTGCATCAAAGGATAGAGATAAAAGACACCAAGGAAGCTTTAGACAAGAT
AGAGGAAGAGCAAAACAAAAGTAAGACCACCGCACAGCAAGCGGCCGCTGATCTTCAGACCTGGAGGAGG
AGATATGAGGGACAATTGGAGAAGTGAATTATATAAATATAAAGTAGTAAAAATTGAACCATTAGGAGTA
GCACCCACCAAGGCAAAGAGAAGAGTGGTGCAGAGAGAAAAAAGAGCAGTGGGAATAGGAGCTTTGTTCC
TTGGGTTCTTGGGAGCAGCAGGAAGCACTATGGGCGCAGCGTCAATGACGCTGACGGTACAGGCCAGACA
ATTATTGTCTGGTATAGTGCAGCAGCAGAACAATTTGCTGAGGGCTATTGAGGCGCAACAGCATCTGTTG
CAACTCACAGTCTGGGGCATCAAGCAGCTCCAGGCAAGAATCCTGGCTGTGGAAAGATACCTAAAGGATC
AACAGCTCCTGGGGATTTGGGGTTGCTCTGGAAAACTCATTTGCACCACTGCTGTGCCTTGGAATGCTAG
TTGGAGTAATAAATCTCTGGAACAGATTTGGAATCACACGACCTGGATGGAGTGGGACAGAGAAATTAAC
AATTACACAAGCTTAATACACTCCTTAATTGAAGAATCGCAAAACCAGCAAGAAAAGAATGAACAAGAAT
TATTGGAATTAGATAAATGGGCAAGTTTGTGGAATTGGTTTAACATAACAAATTGGCTGTGGTATATAAA
ATTATTCATAATGATAGTAGGAGGCTTGGTAGGTTTAAGAATAGTTTTTGCTGTACTTTCTATAGTGAAT
AGAGTTAGGCAGGGATATTCACCATTATCGTTTCAGACCCACCTCCCAACCCCGAGGGGACCCAGAGAGG
GCCTATTTCCCATGATTCCTTCATATTTGCATATACGATACAAGGCTGTTAGAGAGATAATTAGAATTAA
TTTGACTGTAAACACAAAGATATTAGTACAAAATACGTGACGTAGAAAGTAATAATTTCTTGGGTAGTTT
GCAGTTTTAAAATTATGTTTTAAAATGGACTATCATATGCTTACCGTAACTTGAAAGTATTTCGATTTCT
TGGCTTTATATATCTTGTGGAAAGGACGAAACACCGCCTCCAGTCGCAATTGCCAGGTTTTAGAGCTAGA
AATAGCAAGTTAAAATAAGGCTAGTCCGTTATCAACTTGAAAAAGTGGCACCGAGTCGGTGCTTTTTTAA
GCTTGGCGTAACTAGATCTTGAGACAAATGGCAGTATTCATCCACAATTTTAAAAGAAAAGGGGGGATTG
GGGGGTACAGTGCAGGGGAAAGAATAGTAGACATAATAGCAACAGACATACAAACTAAAGAATTACAAAA
ACAAATTACAAAAATTCAAAATTTTCGGGTTTATTACAGGGACAGCAGAGATCCACTTTGGCGCCGGCTC
GAGGGGG
