>Addgene plasmid #77791 | TAB1 gRNA (BRDN0001147436) | depositor partial sequence | sequence record 145251 | Target Sequence
CCTCCAGTCGCAATTGCCAG
