>Addgene plasmid #77791 | TAB1 gRNA (BRDN0001147436) | addgene partial sequence | sequence record 188421 | hU6-F
TAGAAAGTAATAATTTCTTGGGTAGTTTGCAGTTTTAAAATTATGTTTTAAAATGGACTATCATATGCTT
ACCGTAACTTGAAAGTATTTCGATTTCTTGGCTTTATATATCTTGTGGAAAGGACGAAACACCGCCTCCA
GTCGCAATTGCCAGGTTTTAGAGCTAGAAATAGCAAGTTAAAATAAGGCTAGTCCGTTATCAACTTGAAA
AAGTGGCACCGAGTCGGTGCTTTTTTAAGCTTGGCGTAACTAGATCTTGAGACAAATGGCAGTATTCATC
CACAATTTTAAAAGAAAAGGGGGGATTGGGGGGTACAGTGCAGGGGAAAGAATAGTAGACATAATAGCAA
CAGACATACAAACTAAAGAATTACAAAAACAAATTACAAAAATTCAAAATTTTCGGGTTTATTACAGGGA
CAGCAGAGATCCACTTTGGCGCCGGCTCGAGGGGGCCCGGGTGCAAAGATGGATAAAGTTTTAAACAGAG
AGGAATCTTTGCAGCTAATGGACCTTCTAGGTCTTGAAAGGAGTGGGAATTGGCTCCGGTGCCCGTCAGT
GGGCAGAGCG
